Addgene plasmid #98429: pYZ191
Purpose: (Empty Backbone) Pombe General Purpose Vector - with Sp.leu1 marker
Depositing lab: Jef Boeke. Depositing organization: NYU Grossman School of Medicine. Publication: Construction of Designer Selectable Marker Deletions with CRISPR-Cas9 Toolbox in Schizosaccharomyces pombe and Optimized Design of Common Entry Vectors. Zhao Y, Boeke JD. G3 (Bethesda). 2018 Jan 10. pii: g3.117.300363. doi: 10.1534/g3.117.300363. PubMed 29321167.
Backbone
  Vector backbone: pYZ191
  Backbone size (bp): 6084
  Vector type: Synthetic Biology
  Selectable markers: Spleu1
Growth in bacteria
  Bacterial resistance: Ampicillin, 100 μg/mL
  Growth temperature: 37°C
  Growth strain: DH5alpha
  Copy number: High Copy
Terms and licenses: Academic/Nonprofit Terms; Industry Terms: Not Available to Industry
How to cite: pYZ191 was a gift from Jef Boeke (Addgene plasmid # 98429 ; http://n2t.net/addgene:98429 ; RRID:Addgene_98429)
