[The description below was written by a language model from this plasmid's Addgene catalogue record and pLannotate feature annotations shown in this document.]
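Description:
pYZ191 is an empty-backbone, general-purpose shuttle vector of about 6.1 kb for the fission yeast Schizosaccharomyces pombe, catalogued as a synthetic biology vector and described as part of a set of common entry vectors with optimized design. In E. coli it is maintained at high copy from a ColE1/pUC-type origin and selected with ampicillin through the bla (AmpR) gene and its native promoter. An f1 phage origin is also present, which in principle permits single-stranded DNA production. In S. pombe the plasmid replicates episomally through the ars1 autonomously replicating sequence. It is selected with the S. pombe leu1 gene, which encodes 3-isopropylmalate dehydrogenase and so complements leucine auxotrophy in leu1-deficient hosts.

The cloning region is a pBluescript-type arrangement. A multiple cloning site is flanked by opposing T3 and T7 phage promoters and sits within a lacZα fragment downstream of the CAP binding site, lac promoter and lac operator, a layout normally associated with blue/white screening of inserts in suitable E. coli strains. No yeast promoter, terminator, tag or reporter is annotated around the cloning site, so any fission yeast expression signals would have to come with the cloned fragment. The short lacI fragment is a backbone remnant. The two small hus5 fragments annotated beside ars1 probably reflect S. pombe genomic sequence carried along with it rather than functional coding units. The depositor sequence and the sequencing-verified record differ by four nucleotides in length, with the offset arising between lacZα and the f1 origin, but they yield the same feature set.
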