Features (pLannotate 1.2.2; 16 found; start..end, strand, type, name):
      2..94      +  CDS            lacI (fragment): lac repressor; lacI; The lac repressor binds to the lac operator to inhibit transcription in E. coli. This inhibition can be relieved by adding lactose or isopropyl-β-D-thiogalactopyranoside (IPTG).
    107..128     +  protein_bind   CAP binding site: CAP binding activates transcription in the presence of cAMP. E. coli catabolite activator protein
    143..173     +  promoter       lac promoter: promoter for the E. coli lac operon
    181..197     +  protein_bind   lac operator: The lac repressor binds to the lac operator to inhibit transcription in E. coli. This inhibition can be relieved by adding lactose or isopropyl-β-D-thiogalactopyranoside (IPTG). lac repressor encoded by lacI
    242..260     +  promoter       T3 promoter: promoter for bacteriophage T3 RNA polymerase
    273..380     +  misc_feature   MCS: pBluescript multiple cloning site
    389..407     -  promoter       T7 promoter: promoter for bacteriophage T7 RNA polymerase
    415..570     +  CDS            lacZα (fragment): LacZα fragment of β-galactosidase; lacZ fragment
    578..1033    +  rep_origin     f1 ori (sequence partly withheld): f1 bacteriophage origin of replication; arrow indicates direction of (+) strand synthesis
   1259..2371    -  CDS            leu1: LEU3_SCHPO - Experimental evidence at protein level: Swiss-Prot protein existence level 1. Catalyzes the oxidation of 3-carboxy-2-hydroxy-4- methylpentanoate (3-isopropylmalate) to 3-carboxy-4-methyl-2- oxopentanoate. The product decarboxylates to 4-methyl-2 oxopentanoate. From Schizosaccharomyces pombe (strain 972 / ATCC 24843) (Fission yeast).
   3020..3803    -  rep_origin     ars1: Schizosaccharomyces pombe autonomously replicating sequence ars1
   3964..4029    +  CDS            hus5 (fragment): UBC9_SCHPO - Also known as ubc9. Experimental evidence at protein level: Swiss-Prot protein existence level 1. Catalyzes the covalent attachment of ubiquitin-like protein SUMO/Smt3 to other proteins. Required for efficient recovery from DNA damage or S-phase arrest and normal mitosis. This may be as part of a checkpoint independent recovery process. From Schizosaccharomyces pombe (strain 972 / ATCC 24843) (Fission yeast).
   4083..4157    +  CDS            hus5 (fragment): UBC9_SCHPO - Also known as ubc9. Experimental evidence at protein level: Swiss-Prot protein existence level 1. Catalyzes the covalent attachment of ubiquitin-like protein SUMO/Smt3 to other proteins. Required for efficient recovery from DNA damage or S-phase arrest and normal mitosis. This may be as part of a checkpoint independent recovery process. From Schizosaccharomyces pombe (strain 972 / ATCC 24843) (Fission yeast).
   4179..4283    +  promoter       AmpR promoter: bla
   4284..5144    +  CDS            AmpR: β-lactamase; bla; confers resistance to ampicillin, carbenicillin, and related antibiotics
   5315..5903    +  rep_origin     ori: high-copy-number ColE1/pMB1/pBR322/pUC origin of replication
>Addgene plasmid #98429 | pYZ191 | depositor full sequence | sequence record 180410 | pYZ191 sequence 6084 bps
AGCGCCCAATACGCAAACCGCCTCTCCCCGCGCGTTGGCCGATTCATTAATGCAGCTGGCACGACAGGTT
TCCCGACTGGAAAGCGGGCAGTGAGCGCAACGCAATTAATGTGAGTTAGCTCACTCATTAGGCACCCCAG
GCTTTACACTTTATGCTTCCGGCTCGTATGTTGTGTGGAATTGTGAGCGGATAACAATTTCACACAGGAA
ACAGCTATGACCATGATTACGCCAAGCGCGCAATTAACCCTCACTAAAGGGAACAAAAGCTGGAGCTCCA
CCGCGGTGGCGGCCGCTCTAGAACTAGTCGATCCGCCGGGCTGCAGGAATTCGATATCAAGGTTATCGAT
ACCGTCCACCTCGAGGGGGGGCCCGGTACCCAATTCGCCCTATAGTGAGTCGTATTACGCGCGCTCACTG
GCCGTCGTTTTACAACGTCGTGACTGGGAAAACCCTGGCGTTACCCAACTTAATCGCCTTGCAGCACATC
CCCCTTTCGCCAGCTGGCGTAATAGCGAAGAGGCCCGCACCGATCGCCCTTCCCAACAGTTGCGCAGCCT
GAATGGCGAATGGCGCG
[124 nt withheld, positions 578-701]
C
[91 nt withheld, positions 703-793]
A
[49 nt withheld, positions 795-843]
CCTTTGACGTTGGAGTCCACGTTCTTT
[37 nt withheld, positions 871-907]
ACCCTATCTCGGTCTATTCTTTTGATTTATAAGGGATTTTGCCGATTTCGGCCTATTGGTTAAAAAATGA
GCTGATTTAACAAAAATTTAACGCGAATTTTAACAAAATATTAACGTTTACAATTTCAACTCGGTCATAA
AGTTGAACGGATGTCGTAAATCAATTCCATGCTTTTGCAACTTAATACATCTTTGCTTGACTATAACATA
CCAAAAGAAAAAACATTAGAGCCTTAAAATTTACGCTTTTGTCAATTGCATTTTTAACGATAATAAATAT
GCGACACAATTAATCAATAAAAATTAGGTCAAATCAAATGATATGAATTTATTCTACATTAAACCCTATT
ACAAAATTTTTTCAAGTTCTTCAACAACAGCCTTAGTAATATCAGCGGTAGAAGCCTCACCTCCCAAATC
GCGAGTATAAAGACCACGTCCACCAATTGAAGTATCATCCAAGACCTTGCGTACGGCGGCTTCGATAGCT
TCAGCCTCCTTAGGAGCATTCAAACCATAACGAAGGAGAAGGGAAGCAGATAAAATTGTACCAACAGGAT
TAACAATGCCCTTGCCAGCGATATCGGGAGCGCTACCGTGAATGGGCTCAACCAAACAATGAACCTTTTC
TTCTGATTTTCCTACCACACCGGAAAGGGAGGCAGAAGGCAAAAGGCCCAAGCTACCAGGAATGACAGAA
GCCTCATCTGAAATAATGTCACCAAACAAGTTGTCAGTCAAAACAACACCGTTAAGTGTACGAGGGCTCT
TGACCAAAAGCATGGCTGCGGAGTCAATGAGCTGGTTTTTTAAGGTAAGGTGAGGATATTCCTCCTTAAA
AATCTTAGCTACAGTCTTGCGCCAAAGACGAGAAGTTGCCAAAACATTAGCTTTGTCGAGTAATGTGACG
GGAGCAGGAGGGTTGGAAGTTTCAGCTAACCAAGCAGCCAAACGAGCAATACGAGAAACTTCTTCCAAAC
TGTAAGGCCAAGTGTCCATAGCATAACCCGATCCGTTGTCCTCAGTGCGCTCACCAAAGTAACAACCTCC
AGTAAGTTCTCGTACAACACAAAAATCGACACCTTCAACGATTTCAGGCTTCAAAGGGCTGTACTTGACT
AAAGACTTGCTGGCAAAGTTGCAAGGTCGAAGGTTGGCCCAAACACCCATACTCTTACGAAGCTTCAATA
AACCTTGCTCAGGACGACAATTGGGGTTGGTCCATTCAGGACCACCAACGGCACCCAAAAGAACACCGTC
AGCTTCCAAACAAGCCTTCACAGTCTCGTCAGTCAAAGGGGTTCCATAGGCATCAATAGAGGCACCTCCA
ATCTTGTGTTCTTCAAACTCCAGTTTTAACTCAGGTCGCTTCTTCTCAACGACTTTCAAAACCTCCAAGG
CAGAAGCAACAATTTCAGGGCCAATATGATCTCCTGGTAAGACGACGATTTTCTTTGCACACATGTTGTT
GAAGAAGTTTTGTTGTGAAATGGTTTCGTGAAAGTTTCAGACCCTACCGCAAAAATGCCTGGTTTCGGGA
AACTCAACACTGTTGCACTTTTTATACTACAGATTGGGATATCGATAATATTGCGTAAAAAATCCTTTTT
TTAAAAAGCTTGTTTACAGTAACGTAAATGACCAGAAATCAGATGAAAATCACAAGAAAGCAAATAATTC
ACGTTAAATCCTGATATGTTTGATTTTGTGATGAAATCATGGATGTTCATAGGAATTGTTGAAATTGCGC
TTTTTTAACGAAATATACAAGTATCCTGGAGCTTACTTAATTAATTAATGAATCTTTGTTTCTAGATATT
AAAATAGTAGCCTCAATTATCAGCGCTTTCTACGTTAGTAAACGAAATTTTTAATGTCAAAAAAATGTTT
AATAGACAGTACGAATATGCATTATAATGTTCATAAATAATTTGAGTATGTGTACGAGTTGTCTTTAAAC
CCACAGAGGTAGAATGTATATATAAAATTAATAAGCTAAGTGTAATACTTAAAAAATACATGTCGATCGA
CTCTAGAGGAAATTCGAGTCTAACTCCTTAACCACTCGGACATAGTGACTTATCTGACACTCATTGTAAA
TTAATATATATATAGGCATTTTGTTTAGTTAAAGGTACTTAAGTAATTAGTATAAACGAACCAATTTTAT
AATCAGGAAGTTAAGTGAATGGTAGCACATGTCGTAAAAATTGTGAATTTTTATTGAATAATATTTTAAA
TACAAGCCTTTCTAGACTAGGTATACTCATAAACATATATGAGCAAAAGGATAGAGGAGATTACATTGCA
TCTTCTACAAATTTATTTATTGCCCTTTACTGAAAAATTAAATAATGAGTACTAAATGATAAAAAGCGCT
CAGTACAAGAAAGATTGCAAAAATATTGCATTCTTCATGAATTAAAGTTGCATATAAGGCATATTGAAAG
TAATAGTACTAAAACAGCAGTTAGCGAAAATTAATAGAATTATATTCGCAAGACAATTGTGACATTAAAT
TAAAAAATTGTAGAATTTTTACTATCCTCTTTAACGCCATGAGCCTTTATAAAAAGGTTAAATTAGTTTT
AACATTCTTTTTTTGAGTAAGAGTTTACAATTTATCAAAACCTGTGTTATTATATTCATTAGTTTCAATT
TATTAGCATCTAGAGAAAAATCAATTGGCAGTTACATTGTTGGAATTTATGAAGAAAAAGAATCTACAAC
GGAGAATAAGTTGCTGATCGCTTTCCCTAAAATTGTATATTTTGCTGAGCTTATTTTGACATTTCGTTGA
AGTTTTCTCTAATTCGCATTCATTTTAAGTAAAACAATGAGAAATAAAATTACAAAAAATACAAATTAAA
ATACAATTTTTAGCTATAATTATAGACGATGCCCTTGTATCCCATTCTGTCTCGCTTGCCCCTACTTTTT
ATCTTTTATATACCATAATGAACGCTGCCGCTACTAACCATACCCCGATTTTACATTTCGGACTCCCAAG
GACGTACAAAATAGAAAACTATAGAAAAAAATAATCAGAAAATAGCATGTCATCTCTTTGTAAAACGCGT
TTGCAAGAAGAAAGGAAACAATGGAGAAGAGATCATCCATTTGTATGTAAATTTTAGTAAACTTGAAGAA
ATCACTAACAACTTCTCTTACTTAGGGATTCTATGCAAAACCTTGTAAATCATCTGATGGAGGACTCGAT
TTAATGAATTGGAAGGTTGGATTTCCAGGTGGCACTTTTCGGGGAAATGTGCGCGGAACCCCTATTTGTT
TATTTTTCTAAATACATTCAAATATGTATCCGCTCATGAGACAATAACCCTGATAAATGCTTCAATAATA
TTGAAAAAGGAAGAGTATGAGTATTCAACATTTCCGTGTCGCCCTTATTCCCTTTTTTGCGGCATTTTGC
CTTCCTGTTTTTGCTCACCCAGAAACGCTGGTGAAAGTAAAAGATGCTGAAGATCAGTTGGGTGCACGAG
TGGGTTACATCGAACTGGATCTCAACAGCGGTAAGATCCTTGAGAGTTTTCGCCCCGAAGAACGTTTTCC
AATGATGAGCACTTTTAAAGTTCTGCTATGTGGCGCGGTATTATCCCGTATTGACGCCGGGCAAGAGCAA
CTCGGTCGCCGCATACACTATTCTCAGAATGACTTGGTTGAGTACTCACCAGTCACAGAAAAGCATCTTA
CGGATGGCATGACAGTAAGAGAATTATGCAGTGCTGCCATAACCATGAGTGATAACACTGCGGCCAACTT
ACTTCTGACAACGATCGGAGGACCGAAGGAGCTAACCGCTTTTTTGCACAACATGGGGGATCATGTAACT
CGCCTTGATCGTTGGGAACCGGAGCTGAATGAAGCCATACCAAACGACGAGCGTGACACCACGATGCCTG
TAGCAATGGCAACAACGTTGCGCAAACTATTAACTGGCGAACTACTTACTCTAGCTTCCCGGCAACAATT
AATAGACTGGATGGAGGCGGATAAAGTTGCAGGACCACTTCTGCGCTCGGCCCTTCCGGCTGGCTGGTTT
ATTGCTGATAAATCTGGAGCCGGTGAGCGTGGATCTCGCGGTATCATTGCAGCACTGGGGCCAGATGGTA
AGCCCTCCCGTATCGTAGTTATCTACACGACGGGGAGTCAGGCAACTATGGATGAACGAAATAGACAGAT
CGCTGAGATAGGTGCCTCACTGATTAAGCATTGGTAACTGTCAGACCAAGTTTACTCATATATACTTTAG
ATTGATTTAAAACTTCATTTTTAATTTAAAAGGATCTAGGTGAAGATCCTTTTTGATAATCTCATGACCA
AAATCCCTTAACGTGAGTTTTCGTTCCACTGAGCGTCAGACCCCGTAGAAAAGATCAAAGGATCTTCTTG
AGATCCTTTTTTTCTGCGCGTAATCTGCTGCTTGCAAACAAAAAAACCACCGCTACCAGCGGTGGTTTGT
TTGCCGGATCAAGAGCTACCAACTCTTTTTCCGAAGGTAACTGGCTTCAGCAGAGCGCAGATACCAAATA
CTGTCCTTCTAGTGTAGCCGTAGTTAGGCCACCACTTCAAGAACTCTGTAGCACCGCCTACATACCTCGC
TCTGCTAATCCTGTTACCAGTGGCTGCTGCCAGTGGCGATAAGTCGTGTCTTACCGGGTTGGACTCAAGA
CGATAGTTACCGGATAAGGCGCAGCGGTCGGGCTGAACGGGGGGTTCGTGCACACAGCCCAGCTTGGAGC
GAACGACCTACACCGAACTGAGATACCTACAGCGTGAGCATTGAGAAAGCGCCACGCTTCCCGAAGGGAG
AAAGGCGGACAGGTATCCGGTAAGCGGCAGGGTCGGAACAGGAGAGCGCACGAGGGAGCTTCCAGGGGGA
AACGCCTGGTATCTTTATAGTCCTGTCGGGTTTCGCCACCTCTGACTTGAGCGTCGATTTTTGTGATGCT
CGTCAGGGGGGCGGAGCCTATGGAAAAACGCCAGCAACGCGGCCTTTTTACGGTTCCTGGCCTTTTGCTG
GCCTTTTGCTCACATGTTCTTTCCTGCGTTATCCCCTGATTCTGTGGATAACCGTATTACCGCCTTTGAG
TGAGCTGATACCGCTCGCCGCAGCCGAACGACCGAGCGCAGCGAGTCAGTGAGCGAGGAAGCGGAAG
