Features (pLannotate 1.2.2; 16 found; start..end, strand, type, name):
      2..94      +  CDS            lacI (fragment): lac repressor; lacI; The lac repressor binds to the lac operator to inhibit transcription in E. coli. This inhibition can be relieved by adding lactose or isopropyl-β-D-thiogalactopyranoside (IPTG).
    107..128     +  protein_bind   CAP binding site: CAP binding activates transcription in the presence of cAMP. E. coli catabolite activator protein
    143..173     +  promoter       lac promoter: promoter for the E. coli lac operon
    181..197     +  protein_bind   lac operator: The lac repressor binds to the lac operator to inhibit transcription in E. coli. This inhibition can be relieved by adding lactose or isopropyl-β-D-thiogalactopyranoside (IPTG). lac repressor encoded by lacI
    242..260     +  promoter       T3 promoter: promoter for bacteriophage T3 RNA polymerase
    273..380     +  misc_feature   MCS: pBluescript multiple cloning site
    389..407     -  promoter       T7 promoter: promoter for bacteriophage T7 RNA polymerase
    415..570     +  CDS            lacZα (fragment): LacZα fragment of β-galactosidase; lacZ fragment
    574..1029    +  rep_origin     f1 ori (sequence partly withheld): f1 bacteriophage origin of replication; arrow indicates direction of (+) strand synthesis
   1255..2367    -  CDS            leu1: LEU3_SCHPO - Experimental evidence at protein level: Swiss-Prot protein existence level 1. Catalyzes the oxidation of 3-carboxy-2-hydroxy-4- methylpentanoate (3-isopropylmalate) to 3-carboxy-4-methyl-2- oxopentanoate. The product decarboxylates to 4-methyl-2 oxopentanoate. From Schizosaccharomyces pombe (strain 972 / ATCC 24843) (Fission yeast).
   3016..3799    -  rep_origin     ars1: Schizosaccharomyces pombe autonomously replicating sequence ars1
   3960..4025    +  CDS            hus5 (fragment): UBC9_SCHPO - Also known as ubc9. Experimental evidence at protein level: Swiss-Prot protein existence level 1. Catalyzes the covalent attachment of ubiquitin-like protein SUMO/Smt3 to other proteins. Required for efficient recovery from DNA damage or S-phase arrest and normal mitosis. This may be as part of a checkpoint independent recovery process. From Schizosaccharomyces pombe (strain 972 / ATCC 24843) (Fission yeast).
   4079..4153    +  CDS            hus5 (fragment): UBC9_SCHPO - Also known as ubc9. Experimental evidence at protein level: Swiss-Prot protein existence level 1. Catalyzes the covalent attachment of ubiquitin-like protein SUMO/Smt3 to other proteins. Required for efficient recovery from DNA damage or S-phase arrest and normal mitosis. This may be as part of a checkpoint independent recovery process. From Schizosaccharomyces pombe (strain 972 / ATCC 24843) (Fission yeast).
   4175..4279    +  promoter       AmpR promoter: bla
   4280..5140    +  CDS            AmpR: β-lactamase; bla; confers resistance to ampicillin, carbenicillin, and related antibiotics
   5311..5899    +  rep_origin     ori: high-copy-number ColE1/pMB1/pBR322/pUC origin of replication
>Addgene plasmid #98429 | pYZ191 | addgene full sequence | sequence record 199433 | Addgene NGS Result
AGCGCCCAATACGCAAACCGCCTCTCCCCGCGCGTTGGCCGATTCATTAATGCAGCTGGCACGACAGGTT
TCCCGACTGGAAAGCGGGCAGTGAGCGCAACGCAATTAATGTGAGTTAGCTCACTCATTAGGCACCCCAG
GCTTTACACTTTATGCTTCCGGCTCGTATGTTGTGTGGAATTGTGAGCGGATAACAATTTCACACAGGAA
ACAGCTATGACCATGATTACGCCAAGCGCGCAATTAACCCTCACTAAAGGGAACAAAAGCTGGAGCTCCA
CCGCGGTGGCGGCCGCTCTAGAACTAGTGGATCCCCCGGGCTGCAGGAATTCGATATCAAGCTTATCGAT
ACCGTCGACCTCGAGGGGGGGCCCGGTACCCAATTCGCCCTATAGTGAGTCGTATTACGCGCGCTCACTG
GCCGTCGTTTTACAACGTCGTGACTGGGAAAACCCTGGCGTTACCCAACTTAATCGCCTTGCAGCACATC
CCCCTTTCGCCAGCTGGCGTAATAGCGAAGAGGCCCGCACCGATCGCCCTTCCCAACAGTTGCGCAGCCT
GAATGGCGAATGG
[124 nt withheld, positions 574-697]
C
[91 nt withheld, positions 699-789]
A
[49 nt withheld, positions 791-839]
CCTTTGACGTTGGAGTCCACGTTCTTT
[37 nt withheld, positions 867-903]
ACCCTATCTCGGTCTATTCTTTTGATTTATAAGGGATTTTGCCGATTTCGGCCTATTGGTTAAAAAATGA
GCTGATTTAACAAAAATTTAACGCGAATTTTAACAAAATATTAACGTTTACAATTTCAACTCGGTCATAA
AGTTGAACGGATGTCGTAAATCAATTCCATGCTTTTGCAACTTAATACATCTTTGCTTGACTATAACATA
CCAAAAGAAAAAACATTAGAGCCTTAAAATTTACGCTTTTGTCAATTGCATTTTTAACGATAATAAATAT
GCGACACAATTAATCAATAAAAATTAGGTCAAATCAAATGATATGAATTTATTCTACATTAAACCCTATT
ACAAAATTTTTTCAAGTTCTTCAACAACAGCCTTAGTAATATCAGCGGTAGAAGCCTCACCTCCCAAATC
GCGAGTATAAAGACCACGTCCACCAATTGAAGTATCATCCAAGACCTTGCGTACGGCGGCTTCGATAGCT
TCAGCCTCCTTAGGAGCATTCAAACCATAACGAAGGAGAAGGGAAGCAGATAAAATTGTACCAACAGGAT
TAACAATGCCCTTGCCAGCGATATCGGGAGCGCTACCGTGAATGGGCTCAACCAAACAATGAACCTTTTC
TTCTGATTTTCCTACCACACCGGAAAGGGAGGCAGAAGGCAAAAGGCCCAAGCTACCAGGAATGACAGAA
GCCTCATCTGAAATAATGTCACCAAACAAGTTGTCAGTCAAAACAACACCGTTAAGTGTACGAGGGCTCT
TGACCAAAAGCATGGCTGCGGAGTCAATGAGCTGGTTTTTTAAGGTAAGGTGAGGATATTCCTCCTTAAA
AATCTTAGCTACAGTCTTGCGCCAAAGACGAGAAGTTGCCAAAACATTAGCTTTGTCGAGTAATGTGACG
GGAGCAGGAGGGTTGGAAGTTTCAGCTAACCAAGCAGCCAAACGAGCAATACGAGAAACTTCTTCCAAAC
TGTAAGGCCAAGTGTCCATAGCATAACCCGATCCGTTGTCCTCAGTGCGCTCACCAAAGTAACAACCTCC
AGTAAGTTCTCGTACAACACAAAAATCGACACCTTCAACGATTTCAGGCTTCAAAGGGCTGTACTTGACT
AAAGACTTGCTGGCAAAGTTGCAAGGTCGAAGGTTGGCCCAAACACCCATACTCTTACGAAGCTTCAATA
AACCTTGCTCAGGACGACAATTGGGGTTGGTCCATTCAGGACCACCAACGGCACCCAAAAGAACACCGTC
AGCTTCCAAACAAGCCTTCACAGTCTCGTCAGTCAAAGGGGTTCCATAGGCATCAATAGAGGCACCTCCA
ATCTTGTGTTCTTCAAACTCCAGTTTTAACTCAGGTCGCTTCTTCTCAACGACTTTCAAAACCTCCAAGG
CAGAAGCAACAATTTCAGGGCCAATATGATCTCCTGGTAAGACGACGATTTTCTTTGCACACATGTTGTT
GAAGAAGTTTTGTTGTGAAATGGTTTCGTGAAAGTTTCAGACCCTACCGCAAAAATGCCTGGTTTCGGGA
AACTCAACACTGTTGCACTTTTTATACTACAGATTGGGATATCGATAATATTGCGTAAAAAATCCTTTTT
TTAAAAAGCTTGTTTACAGTAACGTAAATGACCAGAAATCAGATGAAAATCACAAGAAAGCAAATAATTC
ACGTTAAATCCTGATATGTTTGATTTTGTGATGAAATCATGGATGTTCATAGGAATTGTTGAAATTGCGC
TTTTTTAACGAAATATACAAGTATCCTGGAGCTTACTTAATTAATTAATGAATCTTTGTTTCTAGATATT
AAAATAGTAGCCTCAATTATCAGCGCTTTCTACGTTAGTAAACGAAATTTTTAATGTCAAAAAAATGTTT
AATAGACAGTACGAATATGCATTATAATGTTCATAAATAATTTGAGTATGTGTACGAGTTGTCTTTAAAC
CCACAGAGGTAGAATGTATATATAAAATTAATAAGCTAAGTGTAATACTTAAAAAATACATGTCGATCGA
CTCTAGAGGAAATTCGAGTCTAACTCCTTAACCACTCGGACATAGTGACTTATCTGACACTCATTGTAAA
TTAATATATATATAGGCATTTTGTTTAGTTAAAGGTACTTAAGTAATTAGTATAAACGAACCAATTTTAT
AATCAGGAAGTTAAGTGAATGGTAGCACATGTCGTAAAAATTGTGAATTTTTATTGAATAATATTTTAAA
TACAAGCCTTTCTAGACTAGGTATACTCATAAACATATATGAGCAAAAGGATAGAGGAGATTACATTGCA
TCTTCTACAAATTTATTTATTGCCCTTTACTGAAAAATTAAATAATGAGTACTAAATGATAAAAAGCGCT
CAGTACAAGAAAGATTGCAAAAATATTGCATTCTTCATGAATTAAAGTTGCATATAAGGCATATTGAAAG
TAATAGTACTAAAACAGCAGTTAGCGAAAATTAATAGAATTATATTCGCAAGACAATTGTGACATTAAAT
TAAAAAATTGTAGAATTTTTACTATCCTCTTTAACGCCATGAGCCTTTATAAAAAGGTTAAATTAGTTTT
AACATTCTTTTTTTGAGTAAGAGTTTACAATTTATCAAAACCTGTGTTATTATATTCATTAGTTTCAATT
TATTAGCATCTAGAGAAAAATCAATTGGCAGTTACATTGTTGGAATTTATGAAGAAAAAGAATCTACAAC
GGAGAATAAGTTGCTGATCGCTTTCCCTAAAATTGTATATTTTGCTGAGCTTATTTTGACATTTCGTTGA
AGTTTTCTCTAATTCGCATTCATTTTAAGTAAAACAATGAGAAATAAAATTACAAAAAATACAAATTAAA
ATACAATTTTTAGCTATAATTATAGACGATGCCCTTGTATCCCATTCTGTCTCGCTTGCCCCTACTTTTT
ATCTTTTATATACCATAATGAACGCTGCCGCTACTAACCATACCCCGATTTTACATTTCGGACTCCCAAG
GACGTACAAAATAGAAAACTATAGAAAAAAATAATCAGAAAATAGCATGTCATCTCTTTGTAAAACGCGT
TTGCAAGAAGAAAGGAAACAATGGAGAAGAGATCATCCATTTGTATGTAAATTTTAGTAAACTTGAAGAA
ATCACTAACAACTTCTCTTACTTAGGGATTCTATGCAAAACCTTGTAAATCATCTGATGGAGGACTCGAT
TTAATGAATTGGAAGGTTGGATTTCCAGGTGGCACTTTTCGGGGAAATGTGCGCGGAACCCCTATTTGTT
TATTTTTCTAAATACATTCAAATATGTATCCGCTCATGAGACAATAACCCTGATAAATGCTTCAATAATA
TTGAAAAAGGAAGAGTATGAGTATTCAACATTTCCGTGTCGCCCTTATTCCCTTTTTTGCGGCATTTTGC
CTTCCTGTTTTTGCTCACCCAGAAACGCTGGTGAAAGTAAAAGATGCTGAAGATCAGTTGGGTGCACGAG
TGGGTTACATCGAACTGGATCTCAACAGCGGTAAGATCCTTGAGAGTTTTCGCCCCGAAGAACGTTTTCC
AATGATGAGCACTTTTAAAGTTCTGCTATGTGGCGCGGTATTATCCCGTATTGACGCCGGGCAAGAGCAA
CTCGGTCGCCGCATACACTATTCTCAGAATGACTTGGTTGAGTACTCACCAGTCACAGAAAAGCATCTTA
CGGATGGCATGACAGTAAGAGAATTATGCAGTGCTGCCATAACCATGAGTGATAACACTGCGGCCAACTT
ACTTCTGACAACGATCGGAGGACCGAAGGAGCTAACCGCTTTTTTGCACAACATGGGGGATCATGTAACT
CGCCTTGATCGTTGGGAACCGGAGCTGAATGAAGCCATACCAAACGACGAGCGTGACACCACGATGCCTG
TAGCAATGGCAACAACGTTGCGCAAACTATTAACTGGCGAACTACTTACTCTAGCTTCCCGGCAACAATT
AATAGACTGGATGGAGGCGGATAAAGTTGCAGGACCACTTCTGCGCTCGGCCCTTCCGGCTGGCTGGTTT
ATTGCTGATAAATCTGGAGCCGGTGAGCGTGGATCTCGCGGTATCATTGCAGCACTGGGGCCAGATGGTA
AGCCCTCCCGTATCGTAGTTATCTACACGACGGGGAGTCAGGCAACTATGGATGAACGAAATAGACAGAT
CGCTGAGATAGGTGCCTCACTGATTAAGCATTGGTAACTGTCAGACCAAGTTTACTCATATATACTTTAG
ATTGATTTAAAACTTCATTTTTAATTTAAAAGGATCTAGGTGAAGATCCTTTTTGATAATCTCATGACCA
AAATCCCTTAACGTGAGTTTTCGTTCCACTGAGCGTCAGACCCCGTAGAAAAGATCAAAGGATCTTCTTG
AGATCCTTTTTTTCTGCGCGTAATCTGCTGCTTGCAAACAAAAAAACCACCGCTACCAGCGGTGGTTTGT
TTGCCGGATCAAGAGCTACCAACTCTTTTTCCGAAGGTAACTGGCTTCAGCAGAGCGCAGATACCAAATA
CTGTTCTTCTAGTGTAGCCGTAGTTAGGCCACCACTTCAAGAACTCTGTAGCACCGCCTACATACCTCGC
TCTGCTAATCCTGTTACCAGTGGCTGCTGCCAGTGGCGATAAGTCGTGTCTTACCGGGTTGGACTCAAGA
CGATAGTTACCGGATAAGGCGCAGCGGTCGGGCTGAACGGGGGGTTCGTGCACACAGCCCAGCTTGGAGC
GAACGACCTACACCGAACTGAGATACCTACAGCGTGAGCTATGAGAAAGCGCCACGCTTCCCGAAGGGAG
AAAGGCGGACAGGTATCCGGTAAGCGGCAGGGTCGGAACAGGAGAGCGCACGAGGGAGCTTCCAGGGGGA
AACGCCTGGTATCTTTATAGTCCTGTCGGGTTTCGCCACCTCTGACTTGAGCGTCGATTTTTGTGATGCT
CGTCAGGGGGGCGGAGCCTATGGAAAAACGCCAGCAACGCGGCCTTTTTACGGTTCCTGGCCTTTTGCTG
GCCTTTTGCTCACATGTTCTTTCCTGCGTTATCCCCTGATTCTGTGGATAACCGTATTACCGCCTTTGAG
TGAGCTGATACCGCTCGCCGCAGCCGAACGACCGAGCGCAGCGAGTCAGTGAGCGAGGAAGCGGAAG
